Addgene plasmid #77945: ADRBK2 gRNA (BRDN0001147892)
Purpose: 3rd generation lentiviral gRNA plasmid targeting human ADRBK2
Depositing lab: John Doench & David Root. Depositing organization: Broad Institute. Publication: Optimized sgRNA design to maximize activity and minimize off-target effects of CRISPR-Cas9. Doench JG, Fusi N, Sullender M, Hegde M, Vaimberg EW, Donovan KF, Smith I, Tothova Z, Wilen C, Orchard R, Virgin HW, Listgarten J, Root DE. Nat Biotechnol. 2016 Jan 18. doi: 10.1038/nbt.3437. PubMed 26780180.
Backbone
  Vector backbone: lentiGuide-Puro
  Backbone manufacturer: Zhang Lab (Addgene plasmid # 52963)
  Vector type: Mammalian Expression, Lentiviral, CRISPR
  Selectable markers: Puromycin
Growth in bacteria
  Bacterial resistance: Ampicillin, 100 μg/mL
  Growth temperature: 37°C
  Growth strain: DH5alpha
  Copy number: High Copy
Gene/Insert
  Gene/Insert name: ADRBK2 (alt names: ADRBK2; NM_005160.3)
  gRNA/shRNA sequence: TATTGGACGAGGAGGATTCG
  Species: H. sapiens (human)
  Promoter: hU6
  Cloning method: Unknown
  Sequencing primers: 5′ U6-F; 3′ pS2-R
Terms and licenses: Academic/Nonprofit Terms; Industry Terms: Not Available to Industry
Depositor comments: The gRNA was designed to target the following Genbank reference sequence(s): NM_005160.3. Note that this plasmid does NOT contain Cas9. It should be used in conjunction with lentiCas9-Blast (Addgene #52962) or otherwise with cell lines already expressing Cas9. Browse the full kinome gRNA library at http://www.addgene.org/pooled-library/broadgpp-human-kinome/ or visit http://www.broadinstitute.org/rnai/public/ for detailed protocols and information.
How to cite: ADRBK2 gRNA (BRDN0001147892) was a gift from John Doench & David Root (Addgene plasmid # 77945 ; http://n2t.net/addgene:77945 ; RRID:Addgene_77945)
