[The description below was written by a language model from this plasmid's Addgene catalogue record and pLannotate feature annotations shown in this document.]
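Description:
ADRBK2 gRNA (BRDN0001147892) is a third-generation lentiviral guide RNA plasmid built on the lentiGuide-Puro backbone and designed to target human ADRBK2 for CRISPR-Cas9 editing in mammalian cells. It is maintained in E. coli as a high-copy plasmid through a ColE1/pUC-type origin and selected with ampicillin via the β-lactamase gene. An f1 origin, an SV40 origin and poly(A) signal, and lac/T3/T7 remnants from the cloning backbone are also annotated.

The lentiviral transfer cassette begins with an RSV promoter fused to a truncated HIV-1 5' LTR, which makes genomic RNA production Tat-independent, followed by the Ψ packaging signal with a gag fragment and the Rev response element for Rev-dependent nuclear export. Downstream, a human U6 RNA polymerase III promoter drives the ADRBK2-specific spacer joined to the Streptococcus pyogenes Cas9 guide RNA scaffold. A cPPT/CTS element, which aids nuclear import of the viral genome, separates this unit from a second cassette in which the EF-1α core promoter with its intron A expresses puromycin N-acetyltransferase, allowing selection of transduced cells. A WPRE enhances transcript expression, and the self-inactivating ΔU3 3' LTR disables LTR promoter activity after integration.

The plasmid carries no Cas9, so it must be paired with a separate Cas9 lentiviral vector or used in cells that already express Cas9. It is an individual clone related to a human kinome guide RNA library and is suited to knocking out ADRBK2 by stable guide delivery.
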