Features (pLannotate 1.2.2; 29 found; start..end, strand, type, name):
     14..80      +  CDS            small t antigen (fragment): SV40 (simian virus 40) small t antigen
    106..317     +  promoter       EF-1α core promoter: core promoter for human elongation factor EF-1α
    318..1256    +  intron         EF-1α intron A: intron upstream of the start codon of human EF-1α
   1278..1877    +  CDS            PuroR (fragment): puromycin N-acetyltransferase; pac from Streptomyces; confers resistance to puromycin
   1893..2481    +  misc_feature   WPRE: woodchuck hepatitis virus posttranscriptional regulatory element
   2532..2551    +  misc_feature   cPPT/CTS (fragment): central polypurine tract and central termination sequence of HIV-1
   2553..2786    +  LTR            3' LTR (ΔU3): self-inactivating 3' long terminal repeat (LTR) from HIV-1
   2864..2985    +  polyA_signal   SV40 poly(A) signal: SV40 polyadenylation signal
   3025..3160    +  rep_origin     SV40 ori: SV40 origin of replication
   3181..3199    -  promoter       T7 promoter: promoter for bacteriophage T7 RNA polymerase
   3207..3362    +  CDS            lacZα (fragment): LacZα fragment of β-galactosidase; lacZ fragment
   3367..3795    +  rep_origin     f1 ori (sequence partly withheld): f1 bacteriophage origin of replication; arrow indicates direction of (+) strand synthesis
   3848..3952    +  promoter       AmpR promoter: bla
   3953..4813    +  CDS            AmpR: β-lactamase; bla; confers resistance to ampicillin, carbenicillin, and related antibiotics
   4984..5572    +  rep_origin     ori: high-copy-number ColE1/pMB1/pBR322/pUC origin of replication
   5755..5847    +  CDS            lacI (fragment): lac repressor; lacI; The lac repressor binds to the lac operator to inhibit transcription in E. coli. This inhibition can be relieved by adding lactose or isopropyl-β-D-thiogalactopyranoside (IPTG).
   5860..5881    +  protein_bind   CAP binding site: CAP binding activates transcription in the presence of cAMP. E. coli catabolite activator protein
   5896..5926    +  promoter       lac promoter: promoter for the E. coli lac operon
   5934..5950    +  protein_bind   lac operator: The lac repressor binds to the lac operator to inhibit transcription in E. coli. This inhibition can be relieved by adding lactose or isopropyl-β-D-thiogalactopyranoside (IPTG). lac repressor encoded by lacI
   5995..6013    +  promoter       T3 promoter: promoter for bacteriophage T3 RNA polymerase
   6041..6267    +  promoter       RSV promoter: Rous sarcoma virus enhancer/promoter
   6268..6448    +  LTR            5' LTR (truncated): truncated 5' long terminal repeat (LTR) from HIV-1
   6495..6620    +  misc_feature   HIV-1 Ψ: packaging signal of human immunodeficiency virus type 1
   6604..6967    +  CDS            HIV-1 gag (fragment): gag protein from human immunodeficiency virus 1; gag
   7113..7346    +  misc_feature   RRE: The Rev response element (RRE) of HIV-1 allows for Rev-dependent mRNA export from the nucleus to the cytoplasm.
   7723..7749    +  CDS            Rev (fragment): human immunodeficiency virus 1 (HIV-1) Rev protein; rev; enhances nuclear export of unspliced and incompletely spliced viral mRNAs
   7753..7993    +  promoter       U6 promoter: RNA polymerase III promoter for human U6 snRNA
   8023..8098    +  misc_RNA       gRNA scaffold: guide RNA scaffold for the Streptococcus pyogenes CRISPR/Cas9 system
   8154..8271    +  misc_feature   cPPT/CTS: central polypurine tract and central termination sequence of HIV-1
>Addgene plasmid #77945 | ADRBK2 gRNA (BRDN0001147892) | addgene full sequence | sequence record 188704 | Addgene Assembled Sequence
CCCGGGTGCAAAGATGGATAAAGTTTTAAACAGAGAGGAATCTTTGCAGCTAATGGACCTTCTAGGTCTT
GAAAGGAGTGGGAATTGGCTCCGGTGCCCGTCAGTGGGCAGAGCGCACATCGCCCACAGTCCCCGAGAAG
TTGGGGGGAGGGGTCGGCAATTGATCCGGTGCCTAGAGAAGGTGGCGCGGGGTAAACTGGGAAAGTGATG
TCGTGTACTGGCTCCGCCTTTTTCCCGAGGGTGGGGGAGAACCGTATATAAGTGCAGTAGTCGCCGTGAA
CGTTCTTTTTCGCAACGGGTTTGCCGCCAGAACACAGGTAAGTGCCGTGTGTGGTTCCCGCGGGCCTGGC
CTCTTTACGGGTTATGGCCCTTGCGTGCCTTGAATTACTTCCACCTGGCTGCAGTACGTGATTCTTGATC
CCGAGCTTCGGGTTGGAAGTGGGTGGGAGAGTTCGAGGCCTTGCGCTTAAGGAGCCCCTTCGCCTCGTGC
TTGAGTTGAGGCCTGGCCTGGGCGCTGGGGCCGCCGCGTGCGAATCTGGTGGCACCTTCGCGCCTGTCTC
GCTGCTTTCGATAAGTCTCTAGCCATTTAAAATTTTTGATGACCTGCTGCGACGCTTTTTTTCTGGCAAG
ATAGTCTTGTAAATGCGGGCCAAGATCTGCACACTGGTATTTCGGTTTTTGGGGCCGCGGGCGGCGACGG
GGCCCGTGCGTCCCAGCGCACATGTTCGGCGAGGCGGGGCCTGCGAGCGCGGCCACCGAGAATCGGACGG
GGGTAGTCTCAAGCTGGCCGGCCTGCTCTGGTGCCTGGCCTCGCGCCGCCGTGTATCGCCCCGCCCTGGG
CGGCAAGGCTGGCCCGGTCGGCACCAGTTGCGTGAGCGGAAAGATGGCCGCTTCCCGGCCCTGCTGCAGG
GAGCTCAAAATGGAGGACGCGGCGCTCGGGAGAGCGGGCGGGTGAGTCACCCACACAAAGGAAAAGGGCC
TTTCCGTCCTCAGCCGTCGCTTCATGTGACTCCACGGAGTACCGGGCGCCGTCCAGGCACCTCGATTAGT
TCTCGAGCTTTTGGAGTACGTCGTCTTTAGGTTGGGGGGAGGGGTTTTATGCGATGGAGTTTCCCCACAC
TGAGTGGGTGGAGACTGAAGTTAGGCCAGCTTGGCACTTGATGTAATTCTCCTTGGAATTTGCCCTTTTT
GAGTTTGGATCTTGGTTCATTCTCAAGCCTCAGACAGTGGTTCAAAGTTTTTTTCTTCCATTTCAGGTGT
CGTGACGTACGGCCACCATGACCGAGTACAAGCCCACGGTGCGCCTCGCCACCCGCGACGACGTCCCCAG
GGCCGTACGCACCCTCGCCGCCGCGTTCGCCGACTACCCCGCCACGCGCCACACCGTCGATCCGGACCGC
CACATCGAGCGGGTCACCGAGCTGCAAGAACTCTTCCTCACGCGCGTCGGGCTCGACATCGGCAAGGTGT
GGGTCGCGGACGACGGCGCCGCCGTGGCGGTCTGGACCACGCCGGAGAGCGTCGAAGCGGGGGCGGTGTT
CGCCGAGATCGGCCCGCGCATGGCCGAGTTGAGCGGTTCCCGGCTGGCCGCGCAGCAACAGATGGAAGGC
CTCCTGGCGCCGCACCGGCCCAAGGAGCCCGCGTGGTTCCTGGCCACCGTCGGAGTCTCGCCCGACCACC
AGGGCAAGGGTCTGGGCAGCGCCGTCGTGCTCCCCGGAGTGGAGGCGGCCGAGCGCGCCGGGGTGCCCGC
CTTCCTGGAGACCTCCGCGCCCCGCAACCTCCCCTTCTACGAGCGGCTCGGCTTCACCGTCACCGCCGAC
GTCGAGGTGCCCGAAGGACCGCGCACCTGGTGCATGACCCGCAAGCCCGGTGCCTGAACGCGTTAAGTCG
ACAATCAACCTCTGGATTACAAAATTTGTGAAAGATTGACTGGTATTCTTAACTATGTTGCTCCTTTTAC
GCTATGTGGATACGCTGCTTTAATGCCTTTGTATCATGCTATTGCTTCCCGTATGGCTTTCATTTTCTCC
TCCTTGTATAAATCCTGGTTGCTGTCTCTTTATGAGGAGTTGTGGCCCGTTGTCAGGCAACGTGGCGTGG
TGTGCACTGTGTTTGCTGACGCAACCCCCACTGGTTGGGGCATTGCCACCACCTGTCAGCTCCTTTCCGG
GACTTTCGCTTTCCCCCTCCCTATTGCCACGGCGGAACTCATCGCCGCCTGCCTTGCCCGCTGCTGGACA
GGGGCTCGGCTGTTGGGCACTGACAATTCCGTGGTGTTGTCGGGGAAATCATCGTCCTTTCCTTGGCTGC
TCGCCTGTGTTGCCACCTGGATTCTGCGCGGGACGTCCTTCTGCTACGTCCCTTCGGCCCTCAATCCAGC
GGACCTTCCTTCCCGCGGCCTGCTGCCGGCTCTGCGGCCTCTTCCGCGTCTTCGCCTTCGCCCTCAGACG
AGTCGGATCTCCCTTTGGGCCGCCTCCCCGCGTCGACTTTAAGACCAATGACTTACAAGGCAGCTGTAGA
TCTTAGCCACTTTTTAAAAGAAAAGGGGGGACTGGAAGGGCTAATTCACTCCCAACGAAGACAAGATCTG
CTTTTTGCTTGTACTGGGTCTCTCTGGTTAGACCAGATCTGAGCCTGGGAGCTCTCTGGCTAACTAGGGA
ACCCACTGCTTAAGCCTCAATAAAGCTTGCCTTGAGTGCTTCAAGTAGTGTGTGCCCGTCTGTTGTGTGA
CTCTGGTAACTAGAGATCCCTCAGACCCTTTTAGTCAGTGTGGAAAATCTCTAGCAGTACGTATAGTAGT
TCATGTCATCTTATTATTCAGTATTTATAACTTGCAAAGAAATGAATATCAGAGAGTGAGAGGAACTTGT
TTATTGCAGCTTATAATGGTTACAAATAAAGCAATAGCATCACAAATTTCACAAATAAAGCATTTTTTTC
ACTGCATTCTAGTTGTGGTTTGTCCAAACTCATCAATGTATCTTATCATGTCTGGCTCTAGCTATCCCGC
CCCTAACTCCGCCCATCCCGCCCCTAACTCCGCCCAGTTCCGCCCATTCTCCGCCCCATGGCTGACTAAT
TTTTTTTATTTATGCAGAGGCCGAGGCCGCCTCGGCCTCTGAGCTATTCCAGAAGTAGTGAGGAGGCTTT
TTTGGAGGCCTAGGGACGTACCCAATTCGCCCTATAGTGAGTCGTATTACGCGCGCTCACTGGCCGTCGT
TTTACAACGTCGTGACTGGGAAAACCCTGGCGTTACCCAACTTAATCGCCTTGCAGCACATCCCCCTTTC
GCCAGCTGGCGTAATAGCGAAGAGGCCCGCACCGATCGCCCTTCCCAACAGTTGCGCAGCCTGAATGGCG
AATGGG
[124 nt withheld, positions 3367-3490]
C
[91 nt withheld, positions 3492-3582]
A
[49 nt withheld, positions 3584-3632]
CCTTTGACGTTGGAGTCCACGTTCTTT
[37 nt withheld, positions 3660-3696]
ACCCTATCTCGGTCTATTCTTTTGATTTATAAGGGATTTTGCCGATTTCGGCCTATTGGTTAAAAAATGA
GCTGATTTAACAAAAATTTAACGCGAATTTTAACAAAATATTAACGCTTACAATTTAGGTGGCACTTTTC
GGGGAAATGTGCGCGGAACCCCTATTTGTTTATTTTTCTAAATACATTCAAATATGTATCCGCTCATGAG
ACAATAACCCTGATAAATGCTTCAATAATATTGAAAAAGGAAGAGTATGAGTATTCAACATTTCCGTGTC
GCCCTTATTCCCTTTTTTGCGGCATTTTGCCTTCCTGTTTTTGCTCACCCAGAAACGCTGGTGAAAGTAA
AAGATGCTGAAGATCAGTTGGGTGCACGAGTGGGTTACATCGAACTGGATCTCAACAGCGGTAAGATCCT
TGAGAGTTTTCGCCCCGAAGAACGTTTTCCAATGATGAGCACTTTTAAAGTTCTGCTATGTGGCGCGGTA
TTATCCCGTATTGACGCCGGGCAAGAGCAACTCGGTCGCCGCATACACTATTCTCAGAATGACTTGGTTG
AGTACTCACCAGTCACAGAAAAGCATCTTACGGATGGCATGACAGTAAGAGAATTATGCAGTGCTGCCAT
AACCATGAGTGATAACACTGCGGCCAACTTACTTCTGACAACGATCGGAGGACCGAAGGAGCTAACCGCT
TTTTTGCACAACATGGGGGATCATGTAACTCGCCTTGATCGTTGGGAACCGGAGCTGAATGAAGCCATAC
CAAACGACGAGCGTGACACCACGATGCCTGTAGCAATGGCAACAACGTTGCGCAAACTATTAACTGGCGA
ACTACTTACTCTAGCTTCCCGGCAACAATTAATAGACTGGATGGAGGCGGATAAAGTTGCAGGACCACTT
CTGCGCTCGGCCCTTCCGGCTGGCTGGTTTATTGCTGATAAATCTGGAGCCGGTGAGCGTGGGTCTCGCG
GTATCATTGCAGCACTGGGGCCAGATGGTAAGCCCTCCCGTATCGTAGTTATCTACACGACGGGGAGTCA
GGCAACTATGGATGAACGAAATAGACAGATCGCTGAGATAGGTGCCTCACTGATTAAGCATTGGTAACTG
TCAGACCAAGTTTACTCATATATACTTTAGATTGATTTAAAACTTCATTTTTAATTTAAAAGGATCTAGG
TGAAGATCCTTTTTGATAATCTCATGACCAAAATCCCTTAACGTGAGTTTTCGTTCCACTGAGCGTCAGA
CCCCGTAGAAAAGATCAAAGGATCTTCTTGAGATCCTTTTTTTCTGCGCGTAATCTGCTGCTTGCAAACA
AAAAAACCACCGCTACCAGCGGTGGTTTGTTTGCCGGATCAAGAGCTACCAACTCTTTTTCCGAAGGTAA
CTGGCTTCAGCAGAGCGCAGATACCAAATACTGTTCTTCTAGTGTAGCCGTAGTTAGGCCACCACTTCAA
GAACTCTGTAGCACCGCCTACATACCTCGCTCTGCTAATCCTGTTACCAGTGGCTGCTGCCAGTGGCGAT
AAGTCGTGTCTTACCGGGTTGGACTCAAGACGATAGTTACCGGATAAGGCGCAGCGGTCGGGCTGAACGG
GGGGTTCGTGCACACAGCCCAGCTTGGAGCGAACGACCTACACCGAACTGAGATACCTACAGCGTGAGCT
ATGAGAAAGCGCCACGCTTCCCGAAGGGAGAAAGGCGGACAGGTATCCGGTAAGCGGCAGGGTCGGAACA
GGAGAGCGCACGAGGGAGCTTCCAGGGGGAAACGCCTGGTATCTTTATAGTCCTGTCGGGTTTCGCCACC
TCTGACTTGAGCGTCGATTTTTGTGATGCTCGTCAGGGGGGCGGAGCCTATGGAAAAACGCCAGCAACGC
GGCCTTTTTACGGTTCCTGGCCTTTTGCTGGCCTTTTGCTCACATGTTCTTTCCTGCGTTATCCCCTGAT
TCTGTGGATAACCGTATTACCGCCTTTGAGTGAGCTGATACCGCTCGCCGCAGCCGAACGACCGAGCGCA
GCGAGTCAGTGAGCGAGGAAGCGGAAGAGCGCCCAATACGCAAACCGCCTCTCCCCGCGCGTTGGCCGAT
TCATTAATGCAGCTGGCACGACAGGTTTCCCGACTGGAAAGCGGGCAGTGAGCGCAACGCAATTAATGTG
AGTTAGCTCACTCATTAGGCACCCCAGGCTTTACACTTTATGCTTCCGGCTCGTATGTTGTGTGGAATTG
TGAGCGGATAACAATTTCACACAGGAAACAGCTATGACCATGATTACGCCAAGCGCGCAATTAACCCTCA
CTAAAGGGAACAAAAGCTGGAGCTGCAAGCTTAATGTAGTCTTATGCAATACTCTTGTAGTCTTGCAACA
TGGTAACGATGAGTTAGCAACATGCCTTACAAGGAGAGAAAAAGCACCGTGCATGCCGATTGGTGGAAGT
AAGGTGGTACGATCGTGCCTTATTAGGAAGGCAACAGACGGGTCTGACATGGATTGGACGAACCACTGAA
TTGCCGCATTGCAGAGATATTGTATTTAAGTGCCTAGCTCGATACATAAACGGGTCTCTCTGGTTAGACC
AGATCTGAGCCTGGGAGCTCTCTGGCTAACTAGGGAACCCACTGCTTAAGCCTCAATAAAGCTTGCCTTG
AGTGCTTCAAGTAGTGTGTGCCCGTCTGTTGTGTGACTCTGGTAACTAGAGATCCCTCAGACCCTTTTAG
TCAGTGTGGAAAATCTCTAGCAGTGGCGCCCGAACAGGGACTTGAAAGCGAAAGGGAAACCAGAGGAGCT
CTCTCGACGCAGGACTCGGCTTGCTGAAGCGCGCACGGCAAGAGGCGAGGGGCGGCGACTGGTGAGTACG
CCAAAAATTTTGACTAGCGGAGGCTAGAAGGAGAGAGATGGGTGCGAGAGCGTCAGTATTAAGCGGGGGA
GAATTAGATCGCGATGGGAAAAAATTCGGTTAAGGCCAGGGGGAAAGAAAAAATATAAATTAAAACATAT
AGTATGGGCAAGCAGGGAGCTAGAACGATTCGCAGTTAATCCTGGCCTGTTAGAAACATCAGAAGGCTGT
AGACAAATACTGGGACAGCTACAACCATCCCTTCAGACAGGATCAGAAGAACTTAGATCATTATATAATA
CAGTAGCAACCCTCTATTGTGTGCATCAAAGGATAGAGATAAAAGACACCAAGGAAGCTTTAGACAAGAT
AGAGGAAGAGCAAAACAAAAGTAAGACCACCGCACAGCAAGCGGCCGCTGATCTTCAGACCTGGAGGAGG
AGATATGAGGGACAATTGGAGAAGTGAATTATATAAATATAAAGTAGTAAAAATTGAACCATTAGGAGTA
GCACCCACCAAGGCAAAGAGAAGAGTGGTGCAGAGAGAAAAAAGAGCAGTGGGAATAGGAGCTTTGTTCC
TTGGGTTCTTGGGAGCAGCAGGAAGCACTATGGGCGCAGCGTCAATGACGCTGACGGTACAGGCCAGACA
ATTATTGTCTGGTATAGTGCAGCAGCAGAACAATTTGCTGAGGGCTATTGAGGCGCAACAGCATCTGTTG
CAACTCACAGTCTGGGGCATCAAGCAGCTCCAGGCAAGAATCCTGGCTGTGGAAAGATACCTAAAGGATC
AACAGCTCCTGGGGATTTGGGGTTGCTCTGGAAAACTCATTTGCACCACTGCTGTGCCTTGGAATGCTAG
TTGGAGTAATAAATCTCTGGAACAGATTTGGAATCACACGACCTGGATGGAGTGGGACAGAGAAATTAAC
AATTACACAAGCTTAATACACTCCTTAATTGAAGAATCGCAAAACCAGCAAGAAAAGAATGAACAAGAAT
TATTGGAATTAGATAAATGGGCAAGTTTGTGGAATTGGTTTAACATAACAAATTGGCTGTGGTATATAAA
ATTATTCATAATGATAGTAGGAGGCTTGGTAGGTTTAAGAATAGTTTTTGCTGTACTTTCTATAGTGAAT
AGAGTTAGGCAGGGATATTCACCATTATCGTTTCAGACCCACCTCCCAACCCCGAGGGGACCCAGAGAGG
GCCTATTTCCCATGATTCCTTCATATTTGCATATACGATACAAGGCTGTTAGAGAGATAATTAGAATTAA
TTTGACTGTAAACACAAAGATATTAGTACAAAATACGTGACGTAGAAAGTAATAATTTCTTGGGTAGTTT
GCAGTTTTAAAATTATGTTTTAAAATGGACTATCATATGCTTACCGTAACTTGAAAGTATTTCGATTTCT
TGGCTTTATATATCTTGTGGAAAGGACGAAACACCGTATTGGACGAGGAGGATTCGGTTTTAGAGCTAGA
AATAGCAAGTTAAAATAAGGCTAGTCCGTTATCAACTTGAAAAAGTGGCACCGAGTCGGTGCTTTTTTAA
GCTTGGCGTAACTAGATCTTGAGACAAATGGCAGTATTCATCCACAATTTTAAAAGAAAAGGGGGGATTG
GGGGGTACAGTGCAGGGGAAAGAATAGTAGACATAATAGCAACAGACATACAAACTAAAGAATTACAAAA
ACAAATTACAAAAATTCAAAATTTTCGGGTTTATTACAGGGACAGCAGAGATCCACTTTGGCGCCGGCTC
GAGGGGG
