>Addgene plasmid #77945 | ADRBK2 gRNA (BRDN0001147892) | depositor partial sequence | sequence record 145405 | Target Sequence
TATTGGACGAGGAGGATTCG
