>Addgene plasmid #77945 | ADRBK2 gRNA (BRDN0001147892) | addgene partial sequence | sequence record 188703 | hU6-F
AANNNNNNGACGTAGAAAGTAATAATTTCTTGGGTAGTTTGCAGTTTTAAAATTATGTTTTAAAATGGAC
TATCATATGCTTACCGTAACTTGAAAGTATTTCGATTTCTTGGCTTTATATATCTTGTGGAAAGGACGAA
ACACCGTATTGGACGAGGAGGATTCGGTTTTAGAGCTAGAAATAGCAAGTTAAAATAAGGCTAGTCCGTT
ATCAACTTGAAAAAGTGGCACCGAGTCGGTGCTTTTTTAATCTTGGCGTAACTAGATCTTGANACAAATG
GCAGTATTCATCCACAATTTTAAAAGAAAAGGGGGGATTGGGGGGTACAGTGCAGGGGANAGAATAGTAN
ACATAATACCAACAGACATACNANCTAAAGAATTACAAAAACAAATTACAAAANTTGNAAATTTTCNGGT
TTATTACNNGGACAGCNNAGATCCACTTTGGCNCCGGCTCGAGGGGGCCCGGGTGCAAAGATGGA
